Addgene plasmid #190570: plx307 SHOC2 V5 Q249K
Purpose: SHOC2 variant overexpression
Depositing lab: William Hahn. Depositing organization: Dana-Farber Cancer Institute. Publication: Structure-function analysis of the SHOC2-MRAS-PP1C holophosphatase complex. Kwon JJ, Hajian B, Bian Y, Young LC, Amor AJ, Fuller JR, Fraley CV, Sykes AM, So J, Pan J, Baker L, Lee SJ, Wheeler DB, Mayhew DL, Persky NS, Yang X, Root DE, Barsotti AM, Stamford AW, Perry CK, Burgin A, McCormick F, Lemke CT, Hahn WC, Aguirre AJ. Nature. 2022 Jul 13. pii: 10.1038/s41586-022-04928-2. doi: 10.1038/s41586-022-04928-2. PubMed 35831509.
Backbone
  Vector backbone: plx307
  Vector type: Mammalian Expression, Lentiviral
Growth in bacteria
  Bacterial resistance: Ampicillin, 100 μg/mL
  Growth temperature: 37°C
  Growth strain: NEB Stable
  Copy number: Unknown
Gene/Insert
  Gene/Insert name: SHOC2
  Species: H. sapiens (human)
  Entrez Gene: SHOC2 (a.k.a. NSLH1, SIAA0862, SOC2, SUR8)
Terms and licenses: Academic/Nonprofit Terms; Industry Terms: Not Available to Industry
How to cite: plx307 SHOC2 V5 Q249K was a gift from William Hahn (Addgene plasmid # 190570 ; http://n2t.net/addgene:190570 ; RRID:Addgene_190570)
