[The description below was written by a language model from this plasmid's Addgene catalogue record and pLannotate feature annotations shown in this document.]
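Description:
plx307 SHOC2 V5 Q249K is a lentiviral mammalian expression plasmid of about 10.2 kb, built on the plx307 backbone, for overexpressing a variant of human SHOC2. It is propagated in E. coli through a high-copy ColE1/pUC-type origin with ampicillin selection (AmpR), and also carries an f1 origin and remnants of a lac/lacZα cloning region flanked by T3 and T7 promoters. The viral portion has a third-generation, self-inactivating layout. An RSV promoter lies upstream of a truncated HIV-1 5' LTR and drives genomic RNA production in packaging cells. It is followed by the Ψ packaging signal with a gag fragment, the Rev response element, a cPPT/CTS, and a ΔU3 3' LTR with a downstream SV40 polyadenylation signal.

Two expression units sit between the LTRs. An SV40 early promoter/origin region drives puromycin N-acetyltransferase, which allows selection of transduced mammalian cells. A full-length EF-1α promoter drives the SHOC2 open reading frame. The coding sequence is flanked by attB1 and attB2 sites, indicating that it was introduced by Gateway recombination. The V5 epitope is annotated just downstream of attB2, an arrangement consistent with a C-terminal tag for detection or immunoprecipitation. A WPRE follows the tag to enhance transcript stability and expression.

SHOC2 is the leucine-rich scaffold that, together with MRAS, directs PP1C to dephosphorylate an inhibitory site on RAF and so promotes MAPK signalling. The Q249K substitution is given in the construct name, but it is not separately annotated in the feature table. The stated purpose is SHOC2 variant overexpression, in the context of structure-function analysis of the SHOC2-MRAS-PP1C holophosphatase complex.
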