Features (pLannotate 1.2.2; 33 found; start..end, strand, type, name):
      1..181     +  LTR            5' LTR (truncated): truncated 5' long terminal repeat (LTR) from HIV-1
    228..353     +  misc_feature   HIV-1 Ψ: packaging signal of human immunodeficiency virus type 1
    337..700     +  CDS            HIV-1 gag (fragment): gag protein from human immunodeficiency virus 1; gag
    846..1079    +  misc_feature   RRE: The Rev response element (RRE) of HIV-1 allows for Rev-dependent mRNA export from the nucleus to the cytoplasm.
   1456..1482    +  CDS            Rev (fragment): human immunodeficiency virus 1 (HIV-1) Rev protein; rev; enhances nuclear export of unspliced and incompletely spliced viral mRNAs
   1489..1512    +  promoter       SV40 promoter (fragment): SV40 early promoter
   1513..1584    +  promoter       SV40 promoter (fragment): SV40 enhancer and early promoter
   1608..1743    +  rep_origin     SV40 ori: SV40 origin of replication
   1789..2385    +  CDS            PuroR (fragment): puromycin N-acetyltransferase; pac from Streptomyces; confers resistance to puromycin
   2434..2551    +  misc_feature   cPPT/CTS: central polypurine tract and central termination sequence of HIV-1
   2616..2682    +  CDS            small t antigen (fragment): SV40 (simian virus 40) small t antigen
   2689..3867    +  promoter       EF-1α promoter: strong constitutive promoter for human elongation factor EF-1α
   3888..3905    +  protein_bind   attB1 (fragment): mutant version of attB; core recombination site for the Gateway® BP reaction BP Clonase™
   3911..5656    +  CDS            SHOC2: SHOC2_HUMAN - Also known as KIAA0862. Experimental evidence at protein level: Swiss-Prot protein existence level 1. Regulatory subunit of protein phosphatase 1 (PP1c) that acts as a M-Ras/MRAS effector and participates in MAPK pathway activation. Upon M-Ras/MRAS activation, targets PP1c to specifically dephosphorylate the 'Ser-259' inhibitory site of RAF1 kinase and stimulate RAF1 activity at specialized signaling complexes. From Homo sapiens (Human).
   5659..5682    -  protein_bind   attB2: mutant version of attB; recombination site for the Gateway® BP reaction BP Clonase™
   5690..5731    +  CDS            V5 tag: epitope tag from simian virus 5
   5782..6370    +  misc_feature   WPRE: woodchuck hepatitis virus posttranscriptional regulatory element
   6421..6440    +  misc_feature   cPPT/CTS (fragment): central polypurine tract and central termination sequence of HIV-1
   6442..6675    +  LTR            3' LTR (ΔU3): self-inactivating 3' long terminal repeat (LTR) from HIV-1
   6753..6874    +  polyA_signal   SV40 poly(A) signal: SV40 polyadenylation signal
   6914..7049    +  rep_origin     SV40 ori: SV40 origin of replication
   7070..7088    -  promoter       T7 promoter: promoter for bacteriophage T7 RNA polymerase
   7096..7251    +  CDS            lacZα (fragment): LacZα fragment of β-galactosidase; lacZ fragment
   7256..7684    +  rep_origin     f1 ori (sequence partly withheld): f1 bacteriophage origin of replication; arrow indicates direction of (+) strand synthesis
   7737..7841    +  promoter       AmpR promoter: bla
   7842..8702    +  CDS            AmpR: β-lactamase; bla; confers resistance to ampicillin, carbenicillin, and related antibiotics
   8873..9461    +  rep_origin     ori: high-copy-number ColE1/pMB1/pBR322/pUC origin of replication
   9644..9736    +  CDS            lacI (fragment): lac repressor; lacI; The lac repressor binds to the lac operator to inhibit transcription in E. coli. This inhibition can be relieved by adding lactose or isopropyl-β-D-thiogalactopyranoside (IPTG).
   9749..9770    +  protein_bind   CAP binding site: CAP binding activates transcription in the presence of cAMP. E. coli catabolite activator protein
   9785..9815    +  promoter       lac promoter: promoter for the E. coli lac operon
   9823..9839    +  protein_bind   lac operator: The lac repressor binds to the lac operator to inhibit transcription in E. coli. This inhibition can be relieved by adding lactose or isopropyl-β-D-thiogalactopyranoside (IPTG). lac repressor encoded by lacI
   9884..9902    +  promoter       T3 promoter: promoter for bacteriophage T3 RNA polymerase
   9930..10156   +  promoter       RSV promoter: Rous sarcoma virus enhancer/promoter
>Addgene plasmid #190570 | plx307 SHOC2 V5 Q249K | addgene full sequence | sequence record 376552 | Addgene NGS Result
GGGTCTCTCTGGTTAGACCAGATCTGAGCCTGGGAGCTCTCTGGCTAACTAGGGAACCCACTGCTTAAGC
CTCAATAAAGCTTGCCTTGAGTGCTTCAAGTAGTGTGTGCCCGTCTGTTGTGTGACTCTGGTAACTAGAG
ATCCCTCAGACCCTTTTAGTCAGTGTGGAAAATCTCTAGCAGTGGCGCCCGAACAGGGACTTGAAAGCGA
AAGGGAAACCAGAGGAGCTCTCTCGACGCAGGACTCGGCTTGCTGAAGCGCGCACGGCAAGAGGCGAGGG
GCGGCGACTGGTGAGTACGCCAAAAATTTTGACTAGCGGAGGCTAGAAGGAGAGAGATGGGTGCGAGAGC
GTCAGTATTAAGCGGGGGAGAATTAGATCGCGATGGGAAAAAATTCGGTTAAGGCCAGGGGGAAAGAAAA
AATATAAATTAAAACATATAGTATGGGCAAGCAGGGAGCTAGAACGATTCGCAGTTAATCCTGGCCTGTT
AGAAACATCAGAAGGCTGTAGACAAATACTGGGACAGCTACAACCATCCCTTCAGACAGGATCAGAAGAA
CTTAGATCATTATATAATACAGTAGCAACCCTCTATTGTGTGCATCAAAGGATAGAGATAAAAGACACCA
AGGAAGCTTTAGACAAGATAGAGGAAGAGCAAAACAAAAGTAAGACCACCGCACAGCAAGCGGCCGCTGA
TCTTCAGACCTGGAGGAGGAGATATGAGGGACAATTGGAGAAGTGAATTATATAAATATAAAGTAGTAAA
AATTGAACCATTAGGAGTAGCACCCACCAAGGCAAAGAGAAGAGTGGTGCAGAGAGAAAAAAGAGCAGTG
GGAATAGGAGCTTTGTTCCTTGGGTTCTTGGGAGCAGCAGGAAGCACTATGGGCGCAGCGTCAATGACGC
TGACGGTACAGGCCAGACAATTATTGTCTGGTATAGTGCAGCAGCAGAACAATTTGCTGAGGGCTATTGA
GGCGCAACAGCATCTGTTGCAACTCACAGTCTGGGGCATCAAGCAGCTCCAGGCAAGAATCCTGGCTGTG
GAAAGATACCTAAAGGATCAACAGCTCCTGGGGATTTGGGGTTGCTCTGGAAAACTCATTTGCACCACTG
CTGTGCCTTGGAATGCTAGTTGGAGTAATAAATCTCTGGAACAGATTTGGAATCACACGACCTGGATGGA
GTGGGACAGAGAAATTAACAATTACACAAGCTTAATACACTCCTTAATTGAAGAATCGCAAAACCAGCAA
GAAAAGAATGAACAAGAATTATTGGAATTAGATAAATGGGCAAGTTTGTGGAATTGGTTTAACATAACAA
ATTGGCTGTGGTATATAAAATTATTCATAATGATAGTAGGAGGCTTGGTAGGTTTAAGAATAGTTTTTGC
TGTACTTTCTATAGTGAATAGAGTTAGGCAGGGATATTCACCATTATCGTTTCAGACCCACCTCCCAACC
CCGAGGGGACCCATGCATTGCATCTCAATTAGTCAGCAACCAGGTGTGGAAAGTCCCCAGGCTCCCCAGC
AGGCAGAAGTATGCAAAGCATGCGTCTCAATTAGTCAGCAACCATAGTCCCGCCCCTAACTCCGCCCATC
CCGCCCCTAACTCCGCCCAGTTCCGCCCATTCTCCGCCCCATGGCTGACTAATTTTTTTTATTTATGCAG
AGGCCGAGGCCGCCTCGGCCTCTGAGCTATTCCAGAAGTAGTGAGGAGGCTTTTTTGGAGGCCTAGGCTT
TTGCAAAAAGCTTTCTAGAGGTACCACCGGAGCTTACCATGACCGAGTACAAGCCCACGGTGCGCCTCGC
CACCCGCGACGACGTCCCCAGGGCCGTACGCACCCTCGCCGCCGCGTTCGCCGACTACCCCGCCACGCGC
CACACCGTCGATCCGGACCGCCACATCGAGCGGGTCACCGAGCTGCAAGAACTCTTCCTCACGCGCGTCG
GGCTCGACATCGGCAAGGTGTGGGTCGCGGACGACGGCGCCGCCGTGGCGGTCTGGACCACGCCGGAGAG
CGTCGAAGCGGGGGCGGTGTTCGCCGAGATCGGCCCGCGCATGGCCGAGTTGAGCGGTTCCCGGCTGGCC
GCGCAGCAACAGATGGAAGGCCTCCTGGCGCCGCACCGGCCCAAGGAGCCCGCGTGGTTCCTGGCCACCG
TCGGCGTCTCGCCCGACCACCAGGGCAAGGGTCTGGGCAGCGCCGTCGTGCTCCCCGGAGTGGAGGCGGC
CGAGCGCGCCGGGGTGCCCGCCTTCCTGGAGACCTCCGCGCCCCGCAACCTCCCCTTCTACGAGCGGCTC
GGCTTCACCGTCACCGCCGACGTCGAGGTGCCCGAAGGACCGCGCACCTGGTGCATGACCCGCAAGCCCG
GTGCCAGTTAACGAATTCTAGATCTTGAGACAAATGGCAGTATTCATCCACAATTTTAAAAGAAAAGGGG
GGATTGGGGGGTACAGTGCAGGGGAAAGAATAGTAGACATAATAGCAACAGACATACAAACTAAAGAATT
ACAAAAACAAATTACAAAAATTCAAAATTTTCGGGTTTATTACAGGGACAGCAGAGATCCACTTTGGCGC
CGGCTCGAGGCCTGCAGGTGCAAAGATGGATAAAGTTTTAAACAGAGAGGAATCTTTGCAGCTAATGGAC
CTTCTAGGTCTTGAAAGGAGTGGGAATTGGCTCCGGTGCCCGTCAGTGGGCAGAGCGCACATCGCCCACA
GTCCCCGAGAAGTTGGGGGGAGGGGTCGGCAATTGAACCGGTGCCTAGAGAAGGTGGCGCGGGGTAAACT
GGGAAAGTGATGTCGTGTACTGGCTCCGCCTTTTTCCCGAGGGTGGGGGAGAACCGTATATAAGTGCAGT
AGTCGCCGTGAACGTTCTTTTTCGCAACGGGTTTGCCGCCAGAACACAGGTAAGTGCCGTGTGTGGTTCC
CGCGGGCCTGGCCTCTTTACGGGTTATGGCCCTTGCGTGCCTTGAATTACTTCCACCTGGCTGCAGTACG
TGATTCTTGATCCCGAGCTTCGGGTTGGAAGTGGGTGGGAGAGTTCGAGGCCTTGCGCTTAAGGAGCCCC
TTCGCCTCGTGCTTGAGTTGAGGCCTGGCCTGGGCGCTGGGGCCGCCGCGTGCGAATCTGGTGGCACCTT
CGCGCCTGTCTCGCTGCTTTCGATAAGTCTCTAGCCATTTAAAATTTTTGATGACCTGCTGCGACGCTTT
TTTTCTGGCAAGATAGTCTTGTAAATGCGGGCCAAGATCTGCACACTGGTATTTCGGTTTTTGGGGCCGC
GGGCGGCGACGGGGCCCGTGCGTCCCAGCGCACATGTTCGGCGAGGCGGGGCCTGCGAGCGCGGCCACCG
AGAATCGGACGGGGGTAGTCTCAAGCTGGCCGGCCTGCTCTGGTGCCTGGCCTCGCGCCGCCGTGTATCG
CCCCGCCCTGGGCGGCAAGGCTGGCCCGGTCGGCACCAGTTGCGTGAGCGGAAAGATGGCCGCTTCCCGG
CCCTGCTGCAGGGAGCTCAAAATGGAGGACGCGGCGCTCGGGAGAGCGGGCGGGTGAGTCACCCACACAA
AGGAAAAGGGCCTTTCCGTCCTCAGCCGTCGCTTCATGTGACTCCACGGAGTACCGGGCGCCGTCCAGGC
ACCTCGATTAGTTCTCGAGCTTTTGGAGTACGTCGTCTTTAGGTTGGGGGGAGGGGTTTTATGCGATGGA
GTTTCCCCACACTGAGTGGGTGGAGACTGAAGTTAGGCCAGCTTGGCACTTGATGTAATTCTCCTTGGAA
TTTGCCCTTTTTGAGTTTGGATCTTGGTTCATTCTCAAGCCTCAGACAGTGGTTCAAAGTTTTTTTCTTC
CATTTCAGGTGTCGTGAGGCTAGCATCGATTGATCAACAAGTTTGTACAAAAAAGTTGGCATGAGTAGTA
GTTTAGGAAAAGAAAAAGACTCTAAAGAAAAAGATCCCAAAGTACCATCAGCCAAGGAAAGAGAAAAGGA
GGCAAAAGCCTCTGGAGGTTTTGGGAAAGAGAGCAAAGAAAAAGAACCTAAGACCAAAGGGAAAGATGCC
AAAGATGGAAAGAAGGACTCCAGTGCTGCCCAACCAGGGGTGGCATTTTCAGTTGACAATACGATCAAAC
GGCCAAACCCAGCACCTGGGACTAGAAAAAAATCCAGCAATGCAGAGGTGATTAAAGAGCTCAACAAATG
CCGGGAAGAGAATTCAATGCGTTTGGACTTATCCAAGAGATCTATACACATATTGCCATCATCAATCAAA
GAGTTGACTCAATTAACAGAACTTTATTTATACAGTAACAAATTGCAGTCCCTCCCAGCAGAGGTGGGAT
GTTTAGTAAATCTCATGACACTGGCTCTAAGTGAAAATTCACTTACCAGTTTGCCTGACTCTCTTGATAA
CTTGAAGAAGCTGCGGATGCTTGATTTACGGCATAATAAACTGAGAGAAATTCCTTCAGTGGTGTATAGG
CTGGATTCTCTCACCACTCTTTATCTTCGATTTAATCGTATAACTACTGTGGAAAAGGACATCAAAAACT
TGTCAAAACTCAGCATGCTTAGCATTCGAGAGAACAAAATTAAACAACTACCTGCTGAAATTGGTGAATT
ATGTAATCTCATCACGCTGGATGTAGCTCACAATAAGCTTGAACACCTTCCAAAGGAGATTGGAAACTGT
ACACAGATAACCAACCTTGACTTGCAGCACAATGAACTGCTAGACCTCCCAGATACTATAGGAAACCTGT
CCAGTTTAAGTCGTCTTGGTCTGAGATATAACAGACTGTCAGCAATACCCAGATCATTAGCAAAATGCAG
TGCACTTGAAGAATTAAATTTAGAGAACAATAACATTTCTACTTTACCAGAGAGTCTTTTATCAAGTCTT
GTGAAACTGAATAGTTTGACCTTAGCTAGAAATTGCTTCCAGTTGTATCCAGTGGGTGGTCCATCTCAGT
TTTCTACCATCTATTCCCTCAACATGGAACACAATCGAATCAACAAAATTCCATTTGGAATTTTCTCCAG
AGCAAAAGTATTAAGTAAGCTGAATATGAAGGACAATCAGTTAACATCACTTCCCTTGGATTTTGGAACT
TGGACCAGTATGGTAGAATTGAATTTAGCCACTAATCAGCTCACAAAGATCCCTGAGGATGTGTCTGGTC
TCGTTTCTCTTGAGGTTCTTATCTTATCAAACAATCTTCTAAAGAAGCTTCCCCATGGTCTTGGAAACCT
TAGGAAGTTAAGAGAGTTGGATCTAGAAGAGAACAAATTGGAATCCTTGCCAAATGAAATTGCATATCTT
AAGGATTTACAGAAATTAGTCTTGACAAACAACCAGTTGACCACTCTTCCCAGAGGCATTGGTCACCTTA
CTAATCTCACACATCTGGGCCTTGGAGAGAACCTACTTACTCACCTTCCTGAAGAAATTGGTACACTGGA
GAACCTAGAAGAACTGTATTTGAATGACAACCCCAACCTGCATAGCCTTCCCTTTGAGCTGGCACTCTGC
AGCAAGCTTTCAATCATGAGTATTGAGAACTGTCCACTCAGTCACCTTCCACCTCAGATTGTTGCTGGGG
GGCCTTCTTTCATCATTCAGTTCTTAAAGATGCAGGGTCCATATCGTGCCATGGTCTGCCCAACTTTCTT
GTACAAAGTGGTTGATATCGGTAAGCCTATCCCTAACCCTCTCCTCGGTCTCGATTCTACGTAGTAATGA
ACTAGTACCGGTTAAGTCGACAATCAACGCGTTAAGTCGACAATCAACCTCTGGATTACAAAATTTGTGA
AAGATTGACTGGTATTCTTAACTATGTTGCTCCTTTTACGCTATGTGGATACGCTGCTTTAATGCCTTTG
TATCATGCTATTGCTTCCCGTATGGCTTTCATTTTCTCCTCCTTGTATAAATCCTGGTTGCTGTCTCTTT
ATGAGGAGTTGTGGCCCGTTGTCAGGCAACGTGGCGTGGTGTGCACTGTGTTTGCTGACGCAACCCCCAC
TGGTTGGGGCATTGCCACCACCTGTCAGCTCCTTTCCGGGACTTTCGCTTTCCCCCTCCCTATTGCCACG
GCGGAACTCATCGCCGCCTGCCTTGCCCGCTGCTGGACAGGGGCTCGGCTGTTGGGCACTGACAATTCCG
TGGTGTTGTCGGGGAAATCATCGTCCTTTCCTTGGCTGCTCGCCTGTGTTGCCACCTGGATTCTGCGCGG
GACGTCCTTCTGCTACGTCCCTTCGGCCCTCAATCCAGCGGACCTTCCTTCCCGCGGCCTGCTGCCGGCT
CTGCGGCCTCTTCCGCGTCTTCGCCTTCGCCCTCAGACGAGTCGGATCTCCCTTTGGGCCGCCTCCCCGC
GTCGACTTTAAGACCAATGACTTACAAGGCAGCTGTAGATCTTAGCCACTTTTTAAAAGAAAAGGGGGGA
CTGGAAGGGCTAATTCACTCCCAACGAAGACAAGATCTGCTTTTTGCTTGTACTGGGTCTCTCTGGTTAG
ACCAGATCTGAGCCTGGGAGCTCTCTGGCTAACTAGGGAACCCACTGCTTAAGCCTCAATAAAGCTTGCC
TTGAGTGCTTCAAGTAGTGTGTGCCCGTCTGTTGTGTGACTCTGGTAACTAGAGATCCCTCAGACCCTTT
TAGTCAGTGTGGAAAATCTCTAGCAGTACGTATAGTAGTTCATGTCATCTTATTATTCAGTATTTATAAC
TTGCAAAGAAATGAATATCAGAGAGTGAGAGGAACTTGTTTATTGCAGCTTATAATGGTTACAAATAAAG
CAATAGCATCACAAATTTCACAAATAAAGCATTTTTTTCACTGCATTCTAGTTGTGGTTTGTCCAAACTC
ATCAATGTATCTTATCATGTCTGGCTCTAGCTATCCCGCCCCTAACTCCGCCCATCCCGCCCCTAACTCC
GCCCAGTTCCGCCCATTCTCCGCCCCATGGCTGACTAATTTTTTTTATTTATGCAGAGGCCGAGGCCGCC
TCGGCCTCTGAGCTATTCCAGAAGTAGTGAGGAGGCTTTTTTGGAGGCCTAGGGACGTACCCAATTCGCC
CTATAGTGAGTCGTATTACGCGCGCTCACTGGCCGTCGTTTTACAACGTCGTGACTGGGAAAACCCTGGC
GTTACCCAACTTAATCGCCTTGCAGCACATCCCCCTTTCGCCAGCTGGCGTAATAGCGAAGAGGCCCGCA
CCGATCGCCCTTCCCAACAGTTGCGCAGCCTGAATGGCGAATGGG
[124 nt withheld, positions 7256-7379]
C
[91 nt withheld, positions 7381-7471]
A
[49 nt withheld, positions 7473-7521]
CCTTTGACGTTGGAGTCCACGTTCTTT
[37 nt withheld, positions 7549-7585]
ACCCTATCTCGGTCTATTCTTTTGATTTATAAGGGATTTTGCCGATTTCGGCCTATTGGTTAAAAAATGA
GCTGATTTAACAAAAATTTAACGCGAATTTTAACAAAATATTAACGCTTACAATTTAGGTGGCACTTTTC
GGGGAAATGTGCGCGGAACCCCTATTTGTTTATTTTTCTAAATACATTCAAATATGTATCCGCTCATGAG
ACAATAACCCTGATAAATGCTTCAATAATATTGAAAAAGGAAGAGTATGAGTATTCAACATTTCCGTGTC
GCCCTTATTCCCTTTTTTGCGGCATTTTGCCTTCCTGTTTTTGCTCACCCAGAAACGCTGGTGAAAGTAA
AAGATGCTGAAGATCAGTTGGGTGCACGAGTGGGTTACATCGAACTGGATCTCAACAGCGGTAAGATCCT
TGAGAGTTTTCGCCCCGAAGAACGTTTTCCAATGATGAGCACTTTTAAAGTTCTGCTATGTGGCGCGGTA
TTATCCCGTATTGACGCCGGGCAAGAGCAACTCGGTCGCCGCATACACTATTCTCAGAATGACTTGGTTG
AGTACTCACCAGTCACAGAAAAGCATCTTACGGATGGCATGACAGTAAGAGAATTATGCAGTGCTGCCAT
AACCATGAGTGATAACACTGCGGCCAACTTACTTCTGACAACGATCGGAGGACCGAAGGAGCTAACCGCT
TTTTTGCACAACATGGGGGATCATGTAACTCGCCTTGATCGTTGGGAACCGGAGCTGAATGAAGCCATAC
CAAACGACGAGCGTGACACCACGATGCCTGTAGCAATGGCAACAACGTTGCGCAAACTATTAACTGGCGA
ACTACTTACTCTAGCTTCCCGGCAACAATTAATAGACTGGATGGAGGCGGATAAAGTTGCAGGACCACTT
CTGCGCTCGGCCCTTCCGGCTGGCTGGTTTATTGCTGATAAATCTGGAGCCGGTGAGCGTGGGTCTCGCG
GTATCATTGCAGCACTGGGGCCAGATGGTAAGCCCTCCCGTATCGTAGTTATCTACACGACGGGGAGTCA
GGCAACTATGGATGAACGAAATAGACAGATCGCTGAGATAGGTGCCTCACTGATTAAGCATTGGTAACTG
TCAGACCAAGTTTACTCATATATACTTTAGATTGATTTAAAACTTCATTTTTAATTTAAAAGGATCTAGG
TGAAGATCCTTTTTGATAATCTCATGACCAAAATCCCTTAACGTGAGTTTTCGTTCCACTGAGCGTCAGA
CCCCGTAGAAAAGATCAAAGGATCTTCTTGAGATCCTTTTTTTCTGCGCGTAATCTGCTGCTTGCAAACA
AAAAAACCACCGCTACCAGCGGTGGTTTGTTTGCCGGATCAAGAGCTACCAACTCTTTTTCCGAAGGTAA
CTGGCTTCAGCAGAGCGCAGATACCAAATACTGTTCTTCTAGTGTAGCCGTAGTTAGGCCACCACTTCAA
GAACTCTGTAGCACCGCCTACATACCTCGCTCTGCTAATCCTGTTACCAGTGGCTGCTGCCAGTGGCGAT
AAGTCGTGTCTTACCGGGTTGGACTCAAGACGATAGTTACCGGATAAGGCGCAGCGGTCGGGCTGAACGG
GGGGTTCGTGCACACAGCCCAGCTTGGAGCGAACGACCTACACCGAACTGAGATACCTACAGCGTGAGCT
ATGAGAAAGCGCCACGCTTCCCGAAGGGAGAAAGGCGGACAGGTATCCGGTAAGCGGCAGGGTCGGAACA
GGAGAGCGCACGAGGGAGCTTCCAGGGGGAAACGCCTGGTATCTTTATAGTCCTGTCGGGTTTCGCCACC
TCTGACTTGAGCGTCGATTTTTGTGATGCTCGTCAGGGGGGCGGAGCCTATGGAAAAACGCCAGCAACGC
GGCCTTTTTACGGTTCCTGGCCTTTTGCTGGCCTTTTGCTCACATGTTCTTTCCTGCGTTATCCCCTGAT
TCTGTGGATAACCGTATTACCGCCTTTGAGTGAGCTGATACCGCTCGCCGCAGCCGAACGACCGAGCGCA
GCGAGTCAGTGAGCGAGGAAGCGGAAGAGCGCCCAATACGCAAACCGCCTCTCCCCGCGCGTTGGCCGAT
TCATTAATGCAGCTGGCACGACAGGTTTCCCGACTGGAAAGCGGGCAGTGAGCGCAACGCAATTAATGTG
AGTTAGCTCACTCATTAGGCACCCCAGGCTTTACACTTTATGCTTCCGGCTCGTATGTTGTGTGGAATTG
TGAGCGGATAACAATTTCACACAGGAAACAGCTATGACCATGATTACGCCAAGCGCGCAATTAACCCTCA
CTAAAGGGAACAAAAGCTGGAGCTGCAAGCTTAATGTAGTCTTATGCAATACTCTTGTAGTCTTGCAACA
TGGTAACGATGAGTTAGCAACATGCCTTACAAGGAGAGAAAAAGCACCGTGCATGCCGATTGGTGGAAGT
AAGGTGGTACGATCGTGCCTTATTAGGAAGGCAACAGACGGGTCTGACATGGATTGGACGAACCACTGAA
TTGCCGCATTGCAGAGATATTGTATTTAAGTGCCTAGCTCGATACATAAAC
